Addgene plasmid #59606: pSicoR-ADAM29i1
Purpose: Expression of shRNA against human ADAM29
Depositing lab: Miguel Ramalho-Santos. Depositing organization: University of California, San Francisco (UCSF). Publication: Systematic Identification of Barriers to Human iPSC Generation. Qin H, Diaz A, Blouin L, Lebbink RJ, Patena W, Tanbun P, LeProust EM, McManus MT, Song JS, Ramalho-Santos M. Cell. 2014 Jul 17;158(2):449-61. doi: 10.1016/j.cell.2014.05.040. PubMed 25036638.
Backbone
  Vector backbone: pSicoR
  Vector type: Mammalian Expression, RNAi
Growth in bacteria
  Bacterial resistance: Ampicillin, 100 μg/mL
  Growth temperature: 37°C
  Growth strain: Stbl3
  Copy number: High Copy
Gene/Insert
  Gene/Insert name: ADAM29
  gRNA/shRNA sequence: ADAM29
  Species: H. sapiens (human)
  Entrez Gene: ADAM29 (a.k.a. CT73, svph1)
  Promoter: U6
  Cloning method: Restriction Enzyme; 5′ cloning site HpaI (destroyed during cloning); 3′ cloning site XhoI (not destroyed)
  Sequencing primers: 5′ mU6-F
Terms and licenses: Academic/Nonprofit Terms; Industry Terms: Not Available to Industry
How to cite: pSicoR-ADAM29i1 was a gift from Miguel Ramalho-Santos (Addgene plasmid # 59606 ; http://n2t.net/addgene:59606 ; RRID:Addgene_59606)
