[The description below was written by a language model from this plasmid's Addgene catalogue record.]
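Description:
pSicoR-ADAM29i1 is an RNA interference construct built on the pSicoR backbone and catalogued as a mammalian expression/RNAi vector. It carries a short hairpin RNA directed against human ADAM29 (also known as CT73 or svph1), a member of the ADAM metalloprotease-disintegrin family. The hairpin is placed under a U6 promoter, an RNA polymerase III promoter that drives high-level transcription of short, precisely terminated RNAs and is therefore a standard choice for shRNA expression. The use of a mouse-U6 sequencing primer suggests the promoter is the murine version. The hairpin was inserted by restriction cloning between HpaI and XhoI sites, with the HpaI site lost in the process and the XhoI site retained. The "i1" suffix probably marks this as one of several hairpins against the same gene, though the record does not say so.

In bacteria the plasmid is maintained at high copy under ampicillin selection and is grown in a recombination-deficient strain, as is common for vectors containing repeated elements. pSicoR is generally known as a lentiviral backbone in which the shRNA cassette is flanked by loxP sites so that knockdown can be switched off by Cre. However, no feature table is provided here, so the viral elements, recombinase sites and any reporter or mammalian selection marker in this particular construct cannot be confirmed from the record. The stated purpose is knockdown of ADAM29 in human cells. The associated study was a systematic search for barriers to human induced pluripotent stem cell generation, which suggests the construct was used to test candidate genes that restrict reprogramming.
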