>Addgene plasmid #59606 | pSicoR-ADAM29i1 | depositor partial sequence | sequence record 93283 | pSicoR-ADAM29i1 sequence 63 bps
TGGATGCTTAATGTTAGAGTACAATTCTAGAGATTGTACTCTAACATTAAGCATCCTTTTTTC
