>Addgene plasmid #59606 | pSicoR-ADAM29i1 | addgene partial sequence | sequence record 96864 | WPRE-R 5'-CATAGCGTAAAAGGAGCAACA-3'
ATTTTGTAATCCAGAGGTTGATTATCGATAAGCTTGATATCGAATTGTACCTAGTGGAACCGGAACCCTT
AAACATGTATAACTTCGTATAATGTATGCTATACGAAGTTATTAGGTCCCTCGACGAATTCCTACTTGTA
CAGCTCGTCCATGCCGAGAGTGATCCCGGCGGCGGTCACGAACTCCAGCAGGACCATGTGATCGCGCTTC
TCGTTGGGGTCTTTGCTCAGGGCGGACTGGGTGCTCAGGTAGTGGTTGTCGGGCAGCAGCACGGGGCCGT
CGCCGATGGGGGTGTTCTGCTGGTAGTGGTCGGCGAGCTGCACGCTGCCGTCCTCGATGTTGTGGCGGAT
CTTGAAGTTCACCTTGATGCCGTTCTTCTGCTTGTCGGCCATGATATAGACGTTGTGGCTGTTGTAGTTG
TACTCCAGCTTGTGCCCCAGGATGTTGCCGTCCTCCTTGAAGTCGATGCCCTTCAGCTCGATGCGGTTCA
CCAGGGTGTCGCCCTCGAACTTCACCTCGGCGCGGGTCTTGTAGTTGCCGTCGTCCTTGAAGAAGATGGT
GCGCTCCTGGACGTAGCCTTCGGGCATGGCGGACTTGAAGAAGTCGTGCTGCTTCATGTGGTCGGGGTAG
CGGCTGAAGCACTGCACGCCGTA
