>Addgene plasmid #59606 | pSicoR-ADAM29i1 | addgene partial sequence | sequence record 97328 | pLLU-5 5'-cacagacttgtgggagaagc-3'
GCATATAATATTTCCTAGTAACTATAGAGGCTTAATGTGCGATAAAAGACAGATAATCTGTTCTTTTTAA
TACTAGCTACATTTTACATGATAGGCTTGGATTTCTATAACTTCGTATAGCATACATTATACGAAGTTAT
AAACAGCACAAAAGGAAACTCACCCTAACTGTAAAGTAATTGTGTGTTTTGAGACTATAAATATCCCTTG
GAGAAAAGCCTTGTTTGGATGCTTAATGTTAGAGTACAATTCTAGAGATTGTACTCTAACATTAAGCATC
CTTTTTTCTCGAGTACTAGGATCCATTAGGCGGCCGCGTGGATAACCGTATTACCGCCATGCATTAGTTA
TTAATAGTAATCAATTACGGGGTCATTAGTTCATAGCCCATATATGGAGTTCCGCGTTACATAACTTACG
GTAAATGGCCCGCCTGGCTGACCGCC
